>Addgene plasmid #142773 | TFORF1263 | addgene full sequence | sequence record 395842 | Addgene NGS Result
TTAATGTAGTCTTATGCAATACTCTTGTAGTCTTGCAACATGGTAACGATGAGTTAGCAACATGCCTTAC
AAGGAGAGAAAAAGCACCGTGCATGCCGATTGGTGGAAGTAAGGTGGTACGATCGTGCCTTATTAGGAAG
GCAACAGACGGGTCTGACATGGATTGGACGAACCACTGAATTGCCGCATTGCAGAGATATTGTATTTAAG
TGCCTAGCTCGATACATAAACGGGTCTCTCTGGTTAGACCAGATCTGAGCCTGGGAGCTCTCTGGCTAAC
TAGGGAACCCACTGCTTAAGCCTCAATAAAGCTTGCCTTGAGTGCTTCAAGTAGTGTGTGCCCGTCTGTT
GTGTGACTCTGGTAACTAGAGATCCCTCAGACCCTTTTAGTCAGTGTGGAAAATCTCTAGCAGTGGCGCC
CGAACAGGGACTTGAAAGCGAAAGGGAAACCAGAGGAGCTCTCTCGACGCAGGACTCGGCTTGCTGAAGC
GCGCACGGCAAGAGGCGAGGGGCGGCGACTGGTGAGTACGCCAAAAATTTTGACTAGCGGAGGCTAGAAG
GAGAGAGATGGGTGCGAGAGCGTCAGTATTAAGCGGGGGAGAATTAGATCGCGATGGGAAAAAATTCGGT
TAAGGCCAGGGGGAAAGAAAAAATATAAATTAAAACATATAGTATGGGCAAGCAGGGAGCTAGAACGATT
CGCAGTTAATCCTGGCCTGTTAGAAACATCAGAAGGCTGTAGACAAATACTGGGACAGCTACAACCATCC
CTTCAGACAGGATCAGAAGAACTTAGATCATTATATAATACAGTAGCAACCCTCTATTGTGTGCATCAAA
GGATAGAGATAAAAGACACCAAGGAAGCTTTAGACAAGATAGAGGAAGAGCAAAACAAAAGTAAGACCAC
CGCACAGCAAGCGGCCGCTGATCTTCAGACCTGGAGGAGGAGATATGAGGGACAATTGGAGAAGTGAATT
ATATAAATATAAAGTAGTAAAAATTGAACCATTAGGAGTAGCACCCACCAAGGCAAAGAGAAGAGTGGTG
CAGAGAGAAAAAAGAGCAGTGGGAATAGGAGCTTTGTTCCTTGGGTTCTTGGGAGCAGCAGGAAGCACTA
TGGGCGCAGCGTCAATGACGCTGACGGTACAGGCCAGACAATTATTGTCTGGTATAGTGCAGCAGCAGAA
CAATTTGCTGAGGGCTATTGAGGCGCAACAGCATCTGTTGCAACTCACAGTCTGGGGCATCAAGCAGCTC
CAGGCAAGAATCCTGGCTGTGGAAAGATACCTAAAGGATCAACAGCTCCTGGGGATTTGGGGTTGCTCTG
GAAAACTCATTTGCACCACTGCTGTGCCTTGGAATGCTAGTTGGAGTAATAAATCTCTGGAACAGATTTG
GAATCACACGACCTGGATGGAGTGGGACAGAGAAATTAACAATTACACAAGCTTAATACACTCCTTAATT
GAAGAATCGCAAAACCAGCAAGAAAAGAATGAACAAGAATTATTGGAATTAGATAAATGGGCAAGTTTGT
GGAATTGGTTTAACATAACAAATTGGCTGTGGTATATAAAATTATTCATAATGATAGTAGGAGGCTTGGT
AGGTTTAAGAATAGTTTTTGCTGTACTTTCTATAGTGAATAGAGTTAGGCAGGGATATTCACCATTATCG
TTTCAGACCCACCTCCCAACCCCGAGGGGACCCATGCATTGCATCTCAATTAGTCAGCAACCAGGTGTGG
AAAGTCCCCAGGCTCCCCAGCAGGCAGAAGTATGCAAAGCATGCGTCTCAATTAGTCAGCAACCATAGTC
CCGCCCCTAACTCCGCCCATCCCGCCCCTAACTCCGCCCAGTTCCGCCCATTCTCCGCCCCATGGCTGAC
TAATTTTTTTTATTTATGCAGAGGCCGAGGCCGCCTCGGCCTCTGAGCTATTCCAGAAGTAGTGAGGAGG
CTTTTTTGGAGGCCTAGGCTTTTGCAAAAAGCTTTCTAGAGGTACCACCGGAGCTTACCATGACCGAGTA
CAAGCCCACGGTGCGCCTCGCCACCCGCGACGACGTCCCCAGGGCCGTACGCACCCTCGCCGCCGCGTTC
GCCGACTACCCCGCCACGCGCCACACCGTCGATCCGGACCGCCACATCGAGCGGGTCACCGAGCTGCAAG
AACTCTTCCTCACGCGCGTCGGGCTCGACATCGGCAAGGTGTGGGTCGCGGACGACGGCGCCGCCGTGGC
GGTCTGGACCACGCCGGAGAGCGTCGAAGCGGGGGCGGTGTTCGCCGAGATCGGCCCGCGCATGGCCGAG
TTGAGCGGTTCCCGGCTGGCCGCGCAGCAACAGATGGAAGGCCTCCTGGCGCCGCACCGGCCCAAGGAGC
CCGCGTGGTTCCTGGCCACCGTCGGCGTCTCGCCCGACCACCAGGGCAAGGGTCTGGGCAGCGCCGTCGT
GCTCCCCGGAGTGGAGGCGGCCGAGCGCGCCGGGGTGCCCGCCTTCCTGGAGACCTCCGCGCCCCGCAAC
CTCCCCTTCTACGAGCGGCTCGGCTTCACCGTCACCGCCGACGTCGAGGTGCCCGAAGGACCGCGCACCT
GGTGCATGACCCGCAAGCCCGGTGCCAGTTAACGAATTCTAGATCTTGAGACAAATGGCAGTATTCATCC
ACAATTTTAAAAGAAAAGGGGGGATTGGGGGGTACAGTGCAGGGGAAAGAATAGTAGACATAATAGCAAC
AGACATACAAACTAAAGAATTACAAAAACAAATTACAAAAATTCAAAATTTTCGGGTTTATTACAGGGAC
AGCAGAGATCCACTTTGGCGCCGGCTCGAGGCCTGCAGGTGCAAAGATGGATAAAGTTTTAAACAGAGAG
GAATCTTTGCAGCTAATGGACCTTCTAGGTCTTGAAAGGAGTGGGAATTGGCTCCGGTGCCCGTCAGTGG
GCAGAGCGCACATCGCCCACAGTCCCCGAGAAGTTGGGGGGAGGGGTCGGCAATTGAACCGGTGCCTAGA
GAAGGTGGCGCGGGGTAAACTGGGAAAGTGATGTCGTGTACTGGCTCCGCCTTTTTCCCGAGGGTGGGGG
AGAACCGTATATAAGTGCAGTAGTCGCCGTGAACGTTCTTTTTCGCAACGGGTTTGCCGCCAGAACACAG
GTAAGTGCCGTGTGTGGTTCCCGCGGGCCTGGCCTCTTTACGGGTTATGGCCCTTGCGTGCCTTGAATTA
CTTCCACCTGGCTGCAGTACGTGATTCTTGATCCCGAGCTTCGGGTTGGAAGTGGGTGGGAGAGTTCGAG
GCCTTGCGCTTAAGGAGCCCCTTCGCCTCGTGCTTGAGTTGAGGCCTGGCCTGGGCGCTGGGGCCGCCGC
GTGCGAATCTGGTGGCACCTTCGCGCCTGTCTCGCTGCTTTCGATAAGTCTCTAGCCATTTAAAATTTTT
GATGACCTGCTGCGACGCTTTTTTTCTGGCAAGATAGTCTTGTAAATGCGGGCCAAGATCTGCACACTGG
TATTTCGGTTTTTGGGGCCGCGGGCGGCGACGGGGCCCGTGCGTCCCAGCGCACATGTTCGGCGAGGCGG
GGCCTGCGAGCGCGGCCACCGAGAATCGGACGGGGGTAGTCTCAAGCTGGCCGGCCTGCTCTGGTGCCTG
GCCTCGCGCCGCCGTGTATCGCCCCGCCCTGGGCGGCAAGGCTGGCCCGGTCGGCACCAGTTGCGTGAGC
GGAAAGATGGCCGCTTCCCGGCCCTGCTGCAGGGAGCTCAAAATGGAGGACGCGGCGCTCGGGAGAGCGG
GCGGGTGAGTCACCCACACAAAGGAAAAGGGCCTTTCCGTCCTCAGCCGTCGCTTCATGTGACTCCACGG
AGTACCGGGCGCCGTCCAGGCACCTCGATTAGTTCTCGAGCTTTTGGAGTACGTCGTCTTTAGGTTGGGG
GGAGGGGTTTTATGCGATGGAGTTTCCCCACACTGAGTGGGTGGAGACTGAAGTTAGGCCAGCTTGGCAC
TTGATGTAATTCTCCTTGGAATTTGCCCTTTTTGAGTTTGGATCTTGGTTCATTCTCAAGCCTCAGACAG
TGGTTCAAAGTTTTTTTCTTCCATTTCAGGTGTCGTGAGGCTAGCACCGCCACCATGGCCATCTACAAGC
AGTCACAGCACATGACGGAGGTTGTGAGGCGCTGCCCCCACCATGAGCGCTGCTCAGATAGCGATGGTCT
GGCCCCTCCTCAGCATCTTATCCGAGTGGAAGGAAATTTGCGTGTGGAGTATTTGGATGACAGAAACACT
TTTCGACATAGTGTGGTGGTGCCCTATGAGCCGCCTGAGGTTGGCTCTGACTGTACCACCATCCACTACA
ACTACATGTGTAACAGTTCCTGCATGGGCGGCATGAACCGGAGGCCCATCCTCACCATCATCACACTGGA
AGACTCCAGTGGTAATCTACTGGGACGGAACAGCTTTGAGGTGCGTGTTTGTGCCTGTCCTGGGAGAGAC
CGGCGCACAGAGGAAGAGAATCTCCGCAAGAAAGGGGAGCCTCACCACGAGCTGCCCCCAGGGAGCACTA
AGCGAGCACTGCCCAACAACACCAGCTCCTCTCCCCAGCCAAAGAAGAAACCACTGGATGGAGAATATTT
CACCCTTCAGATGCTACTTGACTTACGATGGTGTTACTTCCTGATAAACTCGTCGTAGTAATGAACTAGT
CCGTAACTTGAAAGTATTTCGATTTCTTGGCTTTATATATCTTGTGGAAAGGACGAGAGCGCCCTCCCGG
AAGGAATTGGACGCGTTAAGTCGACAATCAACCTCTGGATTACAAAATTTGTGAAAGATTGACTGGTATT
CTTAACTATGTTGCTCCTTTTACGCTATGTGGATACGCTGCTTTAATGCCTTTGTATCATGCTATTGCTT
CCCGTATGGCTTTCATTTTCTCCTCCTTGTATAAATCCTGGTTGCTGTCTCTTTATGAGGAGTTGTGGCC
CGTTGTCAGGCAACGTGGCGTGGTGTGCACTGTGTTTGCTGACGCAACCCCCACTGGTTGGGGCATTGCC
ACCACCTGTCAGCTCCTTTCCGGGACTTTCGCTTTCCCCCTCCCTATTGCCACGGCGGAACTCATCGCCG
CCTGCCTTGCCCGCTGCTGGACAGGGGCTCGGCTGTTGGGCACTGACAATTCCGTGGTGTTGTCGGGGAA
ATCATCGTCCTTTCCTTGGCTGCTCGCCTGTGTTGCCACCTGGATTCTGCGCGGGACGTCCTTCTGCTAC
GTCCCTTCGGCCCTCAATCCAGCGGACCTTCCTTCCCGCGGCCTGCTGCCGGCTCTGCGGCCTCTTCCGC
GTCTTCGCCTTCGCCCTCAGACGAGTCGGATCTCCCTTTGGGCCGCCTCCCCGCGTCGACTTTAAGACCA
ATGACTTACAAGGCAGCTGTAGATCTTAGCCACTTTTTAAAAGAAAAGGGGGGACTGGAAGGGCTAATTC
ACTCCCAACGAAGACAAGATCTGCTTTTTGCTTGTACTGGGTCTCTCTGGTTAGACCAGATCTGAGCCTG
GGAGCTCTCTGGCTAACTAGGGAACCCACTGCTTAAGCCTCAATAAAGCTTGCCTTGAGTGCTTCAAGTA
GTGTGTGCCCGTCTGTTGTGTGACTCTGGTAACTAGAGATCCCTCAGACCCTTTTAGTCAGTGTGGAAAA
TCTCTAGCAGTACGTATAGTAGTTCATGTCATCTTATTATTCAGTATTTATAACTTGCAAAGAAATGAAT
ATCAGAGAGTGAGAGGAACTTGTTTATTGCAGCTTATAATGGTTACAAATAAAGCAATAGCATCACAAAT
TTCACAAATAAAGCATTTTTTTCACTGCATTCTAGTTGTGGTTTGTCCAAACTCATCAATGTATCTTATC
ATGTCTGGCTCTAGCTATCCCGCCCCTAACTCCGCCCATCCCGCCCCTAACTCCGCCCAGTTCCGCCCAT
TCTCCGCCCCATGGCTGACTAATTTTTTTTATTTATGCAGAGGCCGAGGCCGCCTCGGCCTCTGAGCTAT
TCCAGAAGTAGTGAGGAGGCTTTTTTGGAGGCCTAGGGACGTACCCAATTCGCCCTATAGTGAGTCGTAT
TACGCGCGCTCACTGGCCGTCGTTTTACAACGTCGTGACTGGGAAAACCCTGGCGTTACCCAACTTAATC
GCCTTGCAGCACATCCCCCTTTCGCCAGCTGGCGTAATAGCGAAGAGGCCCGCACCGATCGCCCTTCCCA
ACAGTTGCGCAGCCTGAATGGCGAATGGG
[124 nt withheld, positions 6260-6383]
C
[91 nt withheld, positions 6385-6475]
A
[49 nt withheld, positions 6477-6525]
CCTTTGACGTTGGAGTCCACGTTCTTT
[37 nt withheld, positions 6553-6589]
ACCCTATCTCGGTCTATTCTTTTGATTTATAAGGGATTTTGCCGATTTCGGCCTATTGGTTAAAAAATGA
GCTGATTTAACAAAAATTTAACGCGAATTTTAACAAAATATTAACGCTTACAATTTAGGTGGCACTTTTC
GGGGAAATGTGCGCGGAACCCCTATTTGTTTATTTTTCTAAATACATTCAAATATGTATCCGCTCATGAG
ACAATAACCCTGATAAATGCTTCAATAATATTGAAAAAGGAAGAGTATGAGTATTCAACATTTCCGTGTC
GCCCTTATTCCCTTTTTTGCGGCATTTTGCCTTCCTGTTTTTGCTCACCCAGAAACGCTGGTGAAAGTAA
AAGATGCTGAAGATCAGTTGGGTGCACGAGTGGGTTACATCGAACTGGATCTCAACAGCGGTAAGATCCT
TGAGAGTTTTCGCCCCGAAGAACGTTTTCCAATGATGAGCACTTTTAAAGTTCTGCTATGTGGCGCGGTA
TTATCCCGTATTGACGCCGGGCAAGAGCAACTCGGTCGCCGCATACACTATTCTCAGAATGACTTGGTTG
AGTACTCACCAGTCACAGAAAAGCATCTTACGGATGGCATGACAGTAAGAGAATTATGCAGTGCTGCCAT
AACCATGAGTGATAACACTGCGGCCAACTTACTTCTGACAACGATCGGAGGACCGAAGGAGCTAACCGCT
TTTTTGCACAACATGGGGGATCATGTAACTCGCCTTGATCGTTGGGAACCGGAGCTGAATGAAGCCATAC
CAAACGACGAGCGTGACACCACGATGCCTGTAGCAATGGCAACAACGTTGCGCAAACTATTAACTGGCGA
ACTACTTACTCTAGCTTCCCGGCAACAATTAATAGACTGGATGGAGGCGGATAAAGTTGCAGGACCACTT
CTGCGCTCGGCCCTTCCGGCTGGCTGGTTTATTGCTGATAAATCTGGAGCCGGTGAGCGTGGGTCTCGCG
GTATCATTGCAGCACTGGGGCCAGATGGTAAGCCCTCCCGTATCGTAGTTATCTACACGACGGGGAGTCA
GGCAACTATGGATGAACGAAATAGACAGATCGCTGAGATAGGTGCCTCACTGATTAAGCATTGGTAACTG
TCAGACCAAGTTTACTCATATATACTTTAGATTGATTTAAAACTTCATTTTTAATTTAAAAGGATCTAGG
TGAAGATCCTTTTTGATAATCTCATGACCAAAATCCCTTAACGTGAGTTTTCGTTCCACTGAGCGTCAGA
CCCCGTAGAAAAGATCAAAGGATCTTCTTGAGATCCTTTTTTTCTGCGCGTAATCTGCTGCTTGCAAACA
AAAAAACCACCGCTACCAGCGGTGGTTTGTTTGCCGGATCAAGAGCTACCAACTCTTTTTCCGAAGGTAA
CTGGCTTCAGCAGAGCGCAGATACCAAATACTGTTCTTCTAGTGTAGCCGTAGTTAGGCCACCACTTCAA
GAACTCTGTAGCACCGCCTACATACCTCGCTCTGCTAATCCTGTTACCAGTGGCTGCTGCCAGTGGCGAT
AAGTCGTGTCTTACCGGGTTGGACTCAAGACGATAGTTACCGGATAAGGCGCAGCGGTCGGGCTGAACGG
GGGGTTCGTGCACACAGCCCAGCTTGGAGCGAACGACCTACACCGAACTGAGATACCTACAGCGTGAGCT
ATGAGAAAGCGCCACGCTTCCCGAAGGGAGAAAGGCGGACAGGTATCCGGTAAGCGGCAGGGTCGGAACA
GGAGAGCGCACGAGGGAGCTTCCAGGGGGAAACGCCTGGTATCTTTATAGTCCTGTCGGGTTTCGCCACC
TCTGACTTGAGCGTCGATTTTTGTGATGCTCGTCAGGGGGGCGGAGCCTATGGAAAAACGCCAGCAACGC
GGCCTTTTTACGGTTCCTGGCCTTTTGCTGGCCTTTTGCTCACATGTTCTTTCCTGCGTTATCCCCTGAT
TCTGTGGATAACCGTATTACCGCCTTTGAGTGAGCTGATACCGCTCGCCGCAGCCGAACGACCGAGCGCA
GCGAGTCAGTGAGCGAGGAAGCGGAAGAGCGCCCAATACGCAAACCGCCTCTCCCCGCGCGTTGGCCGAT
TCATTAATGCAGCTGGCACGACAGGTTTCCCGACTGGAAAGCGGGCAGTGAGCGCAACGCAATTAATGTG
AGTTAGCTCACTCATTAGGCACCCCAGGCTTTACACTTTATGCTTCCGGCTCGTATGTTGTGTGGAATTG
TGAGCGGATAACAATTTCACACAGGAAACAGCTATGACCATGATTACGCCAAGCGCGCAATTAACCCTCA
CTAAAGGGAACAAAAGCTGGAGCTGCAAGC
Features (pLannotate 1.2.2; 31 found; start..end, strand, type, name):
      5..231     +  promoter       RSV promoter: Rous sarcoma virus enhancer/promoter
    232..412     +  LTR            5' LTR (truncated): truncated 5' long terminal repeat (LTR) from HIV-1
    459..584     +  misc_feature   HIV-1 Ψ: packaging signal of human immunodeficiency virus type 1
    568..931     +  CDS            HIV-1 gag (fragment): gag protein from human immunodeficiency virus 1; gag
   1077..1310    +  misc_feature   RRE: The Rev response element (RRE) of HIV-1 allows for Rev-dependent mRNA export from the nucleus to the cytoplasm.
   1687..1713    +  CDS            Rev (fragment): human immunodeficiency virus 1 (HIV-1) Rev protein; rev; enhances nuclear export of unspliced and incompletely spliced viral mRNAs
   1720..1743    +  promoter       SV40 promoter (fragment): SV40 early promoter
   1744..1815    +  promoter       SV40 promoter (fragment): SV40 enhancer and early promoter
   1839..1974    +  rep_origin     SV40 ori: SV40 origin of replication
   2020..2616    +  CDS            PuroR (fragment): puromycin N-acetyltransferase; pac from Streptomyces; confers resistance to puromycin
   2665..2782    +  misc_feature   cPPT/CTS: central polypurine tract and central termination sequence of HIV-1
   2847..2913    +  CDS            small t antigen (fragment): SV40 (simian virus 40) small t antigen
   2920..4098    +  promoter       EF-1α promoter: strong constitutive promoter for human elongation factor EF-1α
   4113..4632    +  CDS            p53 (fragment): human tumor suppressor protein that is often mutated in cancers; Homo sapiens TP53; responds to cellular stresses to regulate the expression of target genes
   4691..4744    +  promoter       U6 promoter (fragment): RNA polymerase III promoter for human U6 snRNA
   4786..5374    +  misc_feature   WPRE: woodchuck hepatitis virus posttranscriptional regulatory element
   5425..5444    +  misc_feature   cPPT/CTS (fragment): central polypurine tract and central termination sequence of HIV-1
   5446..5679    +  LTR            3' LTR (ΔU3): self-inactivating 3' long terminal repeat (LTR) from HIV-1
   5757..5878    +  polyA_signal   SV40 poly(A) signal: SV40 polyadenylation signal
   5918..6053    +  rep_origin     SV40 ori: SV40 origin of replication
   6074..6092    -  promoter       T7 promoter: promoter for bacteriophage T7 RNA polymerase
   6100..6255    +  CDS            lacZα (fragment): LacZα fragment of β-galactosidase; lacZ fragment
   6260..6688    +  rep_origin     f1 ori (sequence partly withheld): f1 bacteriophage origin of replication; arrow indicates direction of (+) strand synthesis
   6741..6845    +  promoter       AmpR promoter: bla
   6846..7706    +  CDS            AmpR: β-lactamase; bla; confers resistance to ampicillin, carbenicillin, and related antibiotics
   7877..8465    +  rep_origin     ori: high-copy-number ColE1/pMB1/pBR322/pUC origin of replication
   8648..8740    +  CDS            lacI (fragment): lac repressor; lacI; The lac repressor binds to the lac operator to inhibit transcription in E. coli. This inhibition can be relieved by adding lactose or isopropyl-β-D-thiogalactopyranoside (IPTG).
   8753..8774    +  protein_bind   CAP binding site: CAP binding activates transcription in the presence of cAMP. E. coli catabolite activator protein
   8789..8819    +  promoter       lac promoter: promoter for the E. coli lac operon
   8827..8843    +  protein_bind   lac operator: The lac repressor binds to the lac operator to inhibit transcription in E. coli. This inhibition can be relieved by adding lactose or isopropyl-β-D-thiogalactopyranoside (IPTG). lac repressor encoded by lacI
   8888..8906    +  promoter       T3 promoter: promoter for bacteriophage T3 RNA polymerase
