[The description below was written by a language model from this plasmid's Addgene catalogue record and pLannotate feature annotations shown in this document.]
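Description:
TFORF1263 is a third-generation-style, self-inactivating lentiviral expression plasmid built on the pLX_TRC317 backbone and belonging to a barcoded library of human transcription factor open reading frames. It is propagated in E. coli through a high-copy ColE1/pUC origin with an ampicillin resistance gene (bla), and also carries an f1 origin and remnants of a lac/lacZα cloning region flanked by T7 and T3 promoters. Depositor comments warn that the plasmid can recombine during bacterial growth, as is common for LTR-containing vectors.

The viral portion begins with an RSV promoter fused to a truncated HIV-1 5' LTR, which drives Tat-independent production of the genomic RNA in packaging cells. It is followed by the Ψ packaging signal with a gag fragment, the Rev response element for nuclear export, a cPPT/CTS element that aids nuclear import, and a ΔU3 3' LTR with a downstream SV40 polyadenylation signal. Within this transfer unit, an SV40 early promoter drives puromycin N-acetyltransferase for selecting transduced mammalian cells. A separate EF-1α promoter drives the human TP53 insert, and a WPRE downstream enhances transcript expression. The insert is recorded as 665 bp and corresponds to a specific annotated TP53 transcript isoform. This is much shorter than the canonical full-length p53 coding sequence, which is consistent with the feature table annotating it only as a p53 fragment. According to the catalogue entry, the construct also carries a unique 24-bp barcode, though this is not annotated separately in the feature table. The short U6 and small t antigen matches are probably incidental backbone fragments.

The vector is intended for overexpressing this TP53 isoform in mammalian cells. In pooled transcription factor screens, such as directed-differentiation studies, the barcode identifies which ORF each cell received.
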