Addgene plasmid #142773: TFORF1263
Purpose: Lentiviral vector for overexpressing transcription factor ORFs with unique 24-bp barcodes. Barcodes facilitate identification of transcription factors in pooled screens.
Depositing lab: Feng Zhang. Depositing organization: Broad Institute. Publication: A transcription factor atlas of directed differentiation. Joung J, Ma S, Tay T, Geiger-Schuller KR, Kirchgatterer PC, Verdine VK, Guo B, Arias-Garcia MA, Allen WE, Singh A, Kuksenko O, Abudayyeh OO, Gootenberg JS, Fu Z, Macrae RK, Buenrostro JD, Regev A, Zhang F. Cell. 2023 Jan 5;186(1):209-229.e26. doi: 10.1016/j.cell.2022.11.026. PubMed 36608654.
Backbone
  Vector backbone: pLX_TRC317
  Backbone manufacturer: Broad Institute Genetic Perturbation Platform
  Backbone size w/o insert (bp): 8264
  Vector type: Mammalian Expression, Lentiviral
  Selectable markers: Puromycin
Growth in bacteria
  Bacterial resistance: Ampicillin, 100 μg/mL
  Growth temperature: 37°C
  Growth strain: NEB Stable
  Copy number: High Copy
Gene/Insert
  Gene/Insert name: TP53
  Species: H. sapiens (human)
  Insert size (bp): 665
  Entrez Gene: TP53 (a.k.a. BCC7, BMFS5, LFS1, P53, TRP53)
  Promoter: EF1a
  Cloning method: Unknown
  Sequencing primers: 5′ GGGTGGAGACTGAAGTTAGGCCAG; 3′ CACATAGCGTAAAAGGAGCAACATAG
Terms and licenses: Academic/Nonprofit Terms; Industry Terms: Not Available to Industry
Depositor comments: NM_001276699,ENST00000610623 . The transcription factor ORF portion of this plasmid was synthesized by Genewiz. Please test multiple small colonies in case of plasmid recombination. To make this collection available in a timely manner, a portion of this collection was not fully sequenced by Addgene. If an Addgene verified full plasmid sequence is not available, please contact us prior to placing an order to request the full sequence.
How to cite: TFORF1263 was a gift from Feng Zhang (Addgene plasmid # 142773 ; http://n2t.net/addgene:142773 ; RRID:Addgene_142773)
