>Addgene plasmid #142773 | TFORF1263 | depositor partial sequence | sequence record 280457 | Insert
ACCGCCACCATGGCCATCTACAAGCAGTCACAGCACATGACGGAGGTTGTGAGGCGCTGCCCCCACCATG
AGCGCTGCTCAGATAGCGATGGTCTGGCCCCTCCTCAGCATCTTATCCGAGTGGAAGGAAATTTGCGTGT
GGAGTATTTGGATGACAGAAACACTTTTCGACATAGTGTGGTGGTGCCCTATGAGCCGCCTGAGGTTGGC
TCTGACTGTACCACCATCCACTACAACTACATGTGTAACAGTTCCTGCATGGGCGGCATGAACCGGAGGC
CCATCCTCACCATCATCACACTGGAAGACTCCAGTGGTAATCTACTGGGACGGAACAGCTTTGAGGTGCG
TGTTTGTGCCTGTCCTGGGAGAGACCGGCGCACAGAGGAAGAGAATCTCCGCAAGAAAGGGGAGCCTCAC
CACGAGCTGCCCCCAGGGAGCACTAAGCGAGCACTGCCCAACAACACCAGCTCCTCTCCCCAGCCAAAGA
AGAAACCACTGGATGGAGAATATTTCACCCTTCAGATGCTACTTGACTTACGATGGTGTTACTTCCTGAT
AAACTCGTCGTAGTAATGAACTAGTCCGTAACTTGAAAGTATTTCGATTTCTTGGCTTTATATATCTTGT
GGAAAGGACGAGAGCGCCCTCCCGGAAGGAATTGG
