>Addgene plasmid #142773 | TFORF1263 | depositor partial sequence | sequence record 280458 | Barcode
GAGCGCCCTCCCGGAAGGAATTGG
